Addgene plasmid #185857: pILGFP10CF72
Purpose: Testing the SkGAL2 promoter inserted with 4 PZ4 elements using a green fluorescent protein as the reporter
Depositing lab: Claudia Vickers. Depositing organization: University of Queensland. Publication: Engineering eukaryote-like regulatory circuits to expand artificial control mechanisms for metabolic engineering in Saccharomyces cerevisiae. Peng B, Bandari NC, Lu Z, Howard CB, Scott C, Trau M, Dumsday G, Vickers CE. Commun Biol. 2022 Feb 16;5(1):135. doi: 10.1038/s42003-022-03070-z. PubMed 35173283.
Backbone
  Vector backbone: pUC19
  Vector type: Yeast Expression
Growth in bacteria
  Bacterial resistance: Ampicillin, 100 μg/mL
  Growth temperature: 37°C
  Growth strain: DH5alpha
  Copy number: High Copy
Gene/Insert
  Gene/Insert name: PURA3>KlURA3>TAgTEF1- PSkGAL2M4(4*PZ4)>(BamHI)yEGFP>TURA3
  Species: Synthetic
  Mutation: None
  Cloning method: Gibson Cloning
Terms and licenses: Academic/Nonprofit Terms; Industry Terms: Not Available to Industry
How to cite: pILGFP10CF72 was a gift from Claudia Vickers (Addgene plasmid # 185857 ; http://n2t.net/addgene:185857 ; RRID:Addgene_185857)
