[The description below was written by a language model from this plasmid's Addgene catalogue record and pLannotate feature annotations shown in this document.]
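Description:
pILGFP10CF72 is a yeast reporter plasmid built on the pUC19 backbone by Gibson cloning. In E. coli it is maintained at high copy through the ColE1/pUC origin and selected with ampicillin via the β-lactamase gene. Remnants of the pUC lac region (lac promoter, operator, CAP site, lacZα fragment) are also annotated. No yeast replication origin (2μ or CEN/ARS) appears in the feature table. Together with the S. cerevisiae URA3 promoter fragment at one end of the insert and the URA3 3' fragment/terminator at the other, this suggests the cassette is meant to integrate at the URA3 locus by homologous recombination, although the record does not state this explicitly.

The synthetic insert contains two units. The first is a selection marker, described in the catalogue as Kluyveromyces lactis URA3 driven by the URA3 promoter and terminated by the Ashbya gossypii TEF1 terminator. The automated annotation labels this coding sequence simply as URA3 by similarity to the S. cerevisiae protein. It complements uracil auxotrophy and is counterselectable with 5-FOA. A single loxP site is annotated just downstream of the marker, and its role is not explained in the record. The second unit is the test cassette: a modified Saccharomyces kudriavzevii GAL2 promoter (SkGAL2M4) carrying four inserted PZ4 elements. It drives yeast-enhanced GFP (annotated as GFPmut3, the variant it derives from), with a BamHI site at the promoter–reporter junction and the URA3 terminator following.

The plasmid is used to measure the activity of this engineered hybrid promoter by green fluorescence. It was made as part of work building artificial eukaryote-like regulatory circuits for metabolic engineering in S. cerevisiae.
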