Features (pLannotate 1.2.2; 15 found; start..end, strand, type, name):
    842..1552    +  CDS            GFPmut3: GFPmut3 is a basic (constitutively fluorescent) green fluorescent protein published in 1996, derived from Aequorea victoria. It is reported to be a very rapidly-maturing weak dimer.
   1568..1667    +  CDS            URA3 (fragment): orotidine-5'-phosphate decarboxylase, required for uracil biosynthesis; S. cerevisiae URA3; yeast auxotrophic marker, counterselectable with 5-fluoroorotic acid (5-FOA)
   1821..1837    -  protein_bind   lac operator: The lac repressor binds to the lac operator to inhibit transcription in E. coli. This inhibition can be relieved by adding lactose or isopropyl-β-D-thiogalactopyranoside (IPTG). lac repressor encoded by lacI
   1845..1875    -  promoter       lac promoter: promoter for the E. coli lac operon
   1890..1911    -  protein_bind   CAP binding site: CAP binding activates transcription in the presence of cAMP. E. coli catabolite activator protein
   1924..2016    -  CDS            lacI (fragment): lac repressor; lacI; The lac repressor binds to the lac operator to inhibit transcription in E. coli. This inhibition can be relieved by adding lactose or isopropyl-β-D-thiogalactopyranoside (IPTG).
   2199..2787    -  rep_origin     ori: high-copy-number ColE1/pMB1/pBR322/pUC origin of replication
   2958..3818    -  CDS            AmpR: β-lactamase; bla; confers resistance to ampicillin, carbenicillin, and related antibiotics
   3819..3923    -  promoter       AmpR promoter: bla
   4018..4053    +  CDS            rop (fragment): Rop protein, which maintains plasmids at low copy number; rop
   4155..4254    +  misc_feature   bom (fragment): basis of mobility region from pBR322
   4260..4417    -  CDS            lacZα (fragment): LacZα fragment of β-galactosidase; lacZ fragment
   4424..4587    +  promoter       URA3 promoter (fragment): S. cerevisiae URA3
   4590..5375    +  CDS            URA3: PYRF_YEAST - Experimental evidence at protein level: Swiss-Prot protein existence level 1. From Saccharomyces cerevisiae (strain ATCC 204508 / S288c) (Baker's yeast).
   5527..5560    +  protein_bind   loxP: Cre-mediated recombination occurs in the 8-bp core sequence (GCATACAT). Cre recombinase
>Addgene plasmid #185857 | pILGFP10CF72 | addgene full sequence | sequence record 370796 | Addgene NGS Result
GGTTGCTCGAGTAAACCAATTTTATTTGAACTTGCCCCGCTAATCGTACAGACGTACCAGATCCAGGTCA
TAACGGTGCCATTAGAAGGCCGTAGAATAGACCCACTAAAGCTATCACAGGCAACCTTGCATCCAAGTCT
AATTAAACGGAGCAGAATCTGTTCCAGTAATGTATAAAGAATTAACTACCGGAAAAGCGTCTTCCGGGGC
GGCTCAACCGGATTACATTCTTTTTTCTTTTTTGCGGCCAGCATTCGAGTCACGTGCTCAAATACTGAGG
AAGGGGTTCTTCCGGTAGGCACCGGCGCTCACTCTTCCGTGCGGCACACTCCCCGCAGTTCAGGGGCCAT
GTGCCTGTGAGAGTATTTCCGCAGGCCATAGTTCCGGGGTGGACCACTCCGAGCTAATGCTAAAGTAAGC
CCTTCCCAACTTGAAATAGGAACAAAAGTCAATTATCTACCTGAATCTAAGATTGGGCCCTAGAGTGAGA
CGTTAATTGGTAGAGTGAGACGTTTAAGCGGGGGCGGTAGAGTGAGACGTTGGGCTTAGAGTGAACGTTG
CCGGCAATCCTCGAGCAGCTCCTCCTGTAAAGCTAAACGTGTAAAGATTTTAGAGTGAGACGTTGTTAGC
AGTCGTTGTTCAAGGGAGGGATGAGTTGAGGAATAAAATGCGGAAAAAGTGTGGGTTAGACAGACATATA
TAAACTCTAGCCATTCGGCTGAAATATATCTGAGTTCATTTGTGATAACTTTTTTGATTACTTGTTCATA
TATCCACAAGAACAACGACTATTAAACAATAGAAAATAGTATAATAAAAAAAGTTTTTTACAATGGGATC
CTCTAAAGGTGAAGAATTATTCACTGGTGTTGTCCCAATTTTGGTTGAATTAGATGGTGATGTTAATGGT
CACAAATTTTCTGTCTCCGGTGAAGGTGAAGGTGATGCTACTTACGGTAAATTGACCTTAAAATTTATTT
GTACTACTGGTAAATTGCCAGTTCCATGGCCAACCTTAGTCACTACTTTCGGTTATGGTGTTCAATGTTT
TGCGAGATACCCAGATCATATGAAACAACATGACTTTTTCAAGTCTGCCATGCCAGAAGGTTATGTTCAA
GAAAGAACTATTTTTTTCAAAGATGACGGTAACTACAAGACCAGAGCTGAAGTCAAGTTTGAAGGTGATA
CCTTAGTTAATAGAATCGAATTAAAAGGTATTGATTTTAAAGAAGATGGTAACATTTTAGGTCACAAATT
GGAATACAACTATAACTCTCACAATGTTTACATCATGGCTGACAAACAAAAGAATGGTATCAAAGTTAAC
TTCAAAATTAGACACAACATTGAAGATGGTTCTGTTCAATTAGCTGACCATTATCAACAAAATACTCCAA
TTGGTGATGGTCCAGTCTTGTTACCAGACAACCATTACTTATCCACTCAATCTGCCTTATCCAAAGATCC
AAACGAAAAGAGAGACCACATGGTCTTGTTAGAATTTGTTACTGCTGCTGGTATTACCCATGGTATGGAT
GAATTGTACAAAAGATCTTAAACTAGTAGGACTATTTGCAAAGGGAAGGGATGCTAAGGTAGAGGGTGAA
CGTTACAGAAAAGCAGGCTGGGAAGCATATTTGAGAAGATGCGGCCAGCAAAACTAAAAAACTGTATTAT
AAGTAAATGCATGTATACTAAACTCACAAATTAGAGCTTCAATTTAATTATATCAGTTATTACCCGGGAA
TCTCGGTCGTAATGATTTAAATGCATGCAAGCTTGGCGTAATCATGGTCATAGCTGTTTCCTGTGTGAAA
TTGTTATCCGCTCACAATTCCACACAACATACGAGCCGGAAGCATAAAGTGTAAAGCCTGGGGTGCCTAA
TGAGTGAGCTAACTCACATTAATTGCGTTGCGCTCACTGCCCGCTTTCCAGTCGGGAAACCTGTCGTGCC
AGCTGCATTAATGAATCGGCCAACGCGCGGGGAGAGGCGGTTTGCGTATTGGGCGCTCTTCCGCTTCCTC
GCTCACTGACTCGCTGCGCTCGGTCGTTCGGCTGCGGCGAGCGGTATCAGCTCACTCAAAGGCGGTAATA
CGGTTATCCACAGAATCAGGGGATAACGCAGGAAAGAACATGTGAGCAAAAGGCCAGCAAAAGGCCAGGA
ACCGTAAAAAGGCCGCGTTGCTGGCGTTTTTCCATAGGCTCCGCCCCCCTGACGAGCATCACAAAAATCG
ACGCTCAAGTCAGAGGTGGCGAAACCCGACAGGACTATAAAGATACCAGGCGTTTCCCCCTGGAAGCTCC
CTCGTGCGCTCTCCTGTTCCGACCCTGCCGCTTACCGGATACCTGTCCGCCTTTCTCCCTTCGGGAAGCG
TGGCGCTTTCTCATAGCTCACGCTGTAGGTATCTCAGTTCGGTGTAGGTCGTTCGCTCCAAGCTGGGCTG
TGTGCACGAACCCCCCGTTCAGCCCGACCGCTGCGCCTTATCCGGTAACTATCGTCTTGAGTCCAACCCG
GTAAGACACGACTTATCGCCACTGGCAGCAGCCACTGGTAACAGGATTAGCAGAGCGAGGTATGTAGGCG
GTGCTACAGAGTTCTTGAAGTGGTGGCCTAACTACGGCTACACTAGAAGAACAGTATTTGGTATCTGCGC
TCTGCTGAAGCCAGTTACCTTCGGAAAAAGAGTTGGTAGCTCTTGATCCGGCAAACAAACCACCGCTGGT
AGCGGTGGTTTTTTTGTTTGCAAGCAGCAGATTACGCGCAGAAAAAAAGGATCTCAAGAAGATCCTTTGA
TCTTTTCTACGGGGTCTGACGCTCAGTGGAACGAAAACTCACGTTAAGGGATTTTGGTCATGAGATTATC
AAAAAGGATCTTCACCTAGATCCTTTTAAATTAAAAATGAAGTTTTAAATCAATCTAAAGTATATATGAG
TAAACTTGGTCTGACAGTTACCAATGCTTAATCAGTGAGGCACCTATCTCAGCGATCTGTCTATTTCGTT
CATCCATAGTTGCCTGACTCCCCGTCGTGTAGATAACTACGATACGGGAGGGCTTACCATCTGGCCCCAG
TGCTGCAATGATACCGCGAGACCCACGCTCACCGGCTCCAGATTTATCAGCAATAAACCAGCCAGCCGGA
AGGGCCGAGCGCAGAAGTGGTCCTGCAACTTTATCCGCCTCCATCCAGTCTATTAATTGTTGCCGGGAAG
CTAGAGTAAGTAGTTCGCCAGTTAATAGTTTGCGCAACGTTGTTGCCATTGCTACAGGCATCGTGGTGTC
ACGCTCGTCGTTTGGTATGGCTTCATTCAGCTCCGGTTCCCAACGATCAAGGCGAGTTACATGATCCCCC
ATGTTGTGCAAAAAAGCGGTTAGCTCCTTCGGTCCTCCGATCGTTGTCAGAAGTAAGTTGGCCGCAGTGT
TATCACTCATGGTTATGGCAGCACTGCATAATTCTCTTACTGTCATGCCATCCGTAAGATGCTTTTCTGT
GACTGGTGAGTACTCAACCAAGTCATTCTGAGAATAGTGTATGCGGCGACCGAGTTGCTCTTGCCCGGCG
TCAATACGGGATAATACCGCGCCACATAGCAGAACTTTAAAAGTGCTCATCATTGGAAAACGTTCTTCGG
GGCGAAAACTCTCAAGGATCTTACCGCTGTTGAGATCCAGTTCGATGTAACCCACTCGTGCACCCAACTG
ATCTTCAGCATCTTTTACTTTCACCAGCGTTTCTGGGTGAGCAAAAACAGGAAGGCAAAATGCCGCAAAA
AAGGGAATAAGGGCGACACGGAAATGTTGAATACTCATACTCTTCCTTTTTCAATATTATTGAAGCATTT
ATCAGGGTTATTGTCTCATGAGCGGATACATATTTGAATGTATTTAGAAAAATAAACAAATAGGGGTTCC
GCGCACATTTCCCCGAAAAGTGCCACCTGACGTCTAAGAAACCATTATTATCATGACATTAACCTATAAA
AATAGGCGTATCACGAGGCCCTTTCGTCTCGCGCGTTTCGGTGATGACGGTGAAAACCTCTGACACATGC
AGCTCCCGGAGACGGTCACAGCTTGTCTGTAAGCGGATGCCGGGAGCAGACAAGCCCGTCAGGGCGCGTC
AGCGGGTGTTGGCGGGTGTCGGGGCTGGCTTAACTATGCGGCATCAGAGCAGATTGTACTGAGAGTGCAC
CATATGCGGTGTGAAATACCGCACAGATGCGTAAGGAGAAAATACCGCATCAGGCGCCATTCGCCATTCA
GGCTGCGCAACTGTTGGGAAGGGCGATCGGTGCGGGCCTCTTCGCTATTACGCCAGCTGGCGAAAGGGGG
ATGTGCTGCAAGGCGATTAAGTTGGGTAACGCCAGGGTTTTCCCAGTCACGACGTTGTAAAACGACGGCC
AGTGAATTCATTTAAATTTTTTTGATTCGGTAATCTCCGAACAGAAGGAAGAACGAAGGAAGGAGCACAG
ACTTAGATTGGTATATATACGCATATGTAGTGTTGAAGAAACATGAAATTGCCCAGTATTCTTAACCCAA
CTGCACAGAACAAAAACCTGCAGGAAACGAAGATAAAACATGTCCACAAAATCATATACCAGTAGAGCTG
AGACTCATGCAAGTCCGGTTGCATCGAAACTTTTACGTTTAATGGATGAAAAGAAGACCAATTTGTGTGC
TTCTCTTGACGTTCGTTCGACTGATGAGCTATTGAAACTTGTTGAAACGTTGGGTCCATACATTTGCCTT
TTGAAAACACACGTTGATATCTTGGATGATTTCAGTTATGAGGGTACTGTCGTTCCATTGAAAGCATTGG
CAGAGAAATACAAGTTCTTGATATTTGAGGACAGAAAATTCGCCGATATCGGTAACACAGTCAAATTACA
ATATACATCGGGCGTTTACCGTATCGCAGAATGGTCTGATATCACCAACGCCCACGGGGTTACTGGTGCT
GGTATTGTTGCTGGCTTGAAACAAGGTGCGCAAGAGGTCACCAAAGAACCAAGGGGATTATTGATGCTTG
CTGAATTGTCTTCCAAGGGTTCTCTAGCACACGGTGAATATACTAAGGGTACCGTTGATATTGCAAAGAG
TGATAAAGATTTCGTTATTGGGTTCATTGCTCAGAACGATATGGGAGGAAGAGAAGAAGGGTTTGATTGG
CTAATCATGACCCCAGGTGTAGGTTTAGACGACAAAGGCGATGCATTGGGTCAGCAGTACAGAACCGTCG
ACGAAGTTGTAAGTGGTGGATCAGATATCATCATTGTTGGCAGAGGACTTTTCGCCAAGGGTAGAGATCC
TAAGGTTGAAGGTGAAAGATACAGAAATGCTGGATGGGAAGCGTACCAAAAGAGAATCAGCGCTCCCCAT
TAATTATACAGGAAACTTAATAGAACAAATCACATATTTAATCTAATAGCCACCTGCATTGGCACGGTGC
AACACTACTTCAACTTCATCTTACAAAAAGATCACGTGATCTGTTGTATTGGGATCTCTAGACCTAATAA
CTTCGTATAGCATACATTATACGAAGTTATATTAAG
